Addgene plasmid #148512: pnEA-NpM-DmeIF4Ga_617-630-DmThor_64-71-DmeIF4Ga_639-676-GB1_AD
Purpose: Bacterial Expression of DmeIF4Ga_617-630-DmThor_64-71-DmeIF4Ga_639-676
Depositing lab: Elisa Izaurralde. Depositing organization: Max Planck Institute for Developmental Biology. Publication: The Structures of eIF4E-eIF4G Complexes Reveal an Extended Interface to Regulate Translation Initiation. Gruner S, Peter D, Weber R, Wohlbold L, Chung MY, Weichenrieder O, Valkov E, Igreja C, Izaurralde E. Mol Cell. 2016 Nov 3;64(3):467-479. doi: 10.1016/j.molcel.2016.09.020. Epub 2016 Oct 20. PubMed 27773676.
Backbone
  Vector backbone: Unknown
  Vector type: Bacterial Expression
Growth in bacteria
  Bacterial resistance: Ampicillin, 100 μg/mL
  Growth temperature: 37°C
  Growth strain: DH5alpha
  Copy number: Low Copy
Gene/Insert
  Gene/Insert name: DmeIF4Ga_617-630-DmThor_64-71-DmeIF4Ga_639-676
  Species: D. melanogaster (fly)
  Entrez Gene: eIF4G1 (a.k.a. Dmel_CG10811, CG10811, Dmel\CG10811, EIF4G, EIF4G1, Eif4G, deIF4G, eIF-4G, eIF4G, eIF4g, eiF-4G, p200)
  Cloning method: Unknown
Terms and licenses: Academic/Nonprofit Terms; Industry Terms: Not Available to Industry
Depositor comments: DmThor sequence given by NCBI: NM_057947.4.; DmeIF4Ga ORF extracted from NCBI: NM_079901.3. Plasmids from this collection were made available to the research community and donated after the lab closed. Please note that the sequence provided by the depositing laboratory may be theoretical/predicted or based on Sanger sequencing results. There may be discrepancies between sequencing results obtained by Addgene and the depositor sequence. If an Addgene verified sequence is not available, please contact before placing your order to request that our lab fully sequence the plasmid.
How to cite: pnEA-NpM-DmeIF4Ga_617-630-DmThor_64-71-DmeIF4Ga_639-676-GB1_AD was a gift from Elisa Izaurralde (Addgene plasmid # 148512 ; http://n2t.net/addgene:148512 ; RRID:Addgene_148512)
