[The description below was written by a language model from this plasmid's Addgene catalogue record and pLannotate feature annotations shown in this document.]
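Description:
pnEA-NpM-DmeIF4Ga_617-630-DmThor_64-71-DmeIF4Ga_639-676-GB1_AD is a 7.1 kb bacterial expression plasmid for producing a chimeric Drosophila melanogaster peptide in E. coli. The catalogue lists the backbone as unknown. The annotated features, however, show a pET-like, pBR322-derived architecture: a ColE1/pMB1-type origin accompanied by the bom region and the rop gene, which is consistent with the recorded low copy number, and an ampicillin resistance gene (bla) with its own promoter for selection. Several fragments of the tetracycline resistance gene and its promoter are also present. These appear to be non-functional remnants of the parental vector, interrupted by the expression cassette and the lacI gene.

Expression is driven by a T7 promoter placed next to a lac operator, followed by the phage T7 gene 10 ribosome binding site and closed by a T7 terminator. The plasmid-borne lacI gene supplies repressor, so transcription requires a host providing T7 RNA polymerase and can be induced with IPTG. The open reading frame begins with a cytosolic maltose binding protein lacking a signal sequence and ends with the GB1 domain of streptococcal protein G, followed by a short match annotated as a SET1 fragment. The roughly 240 nt unannotated stretch between MBP and GB1 presumably holds the insert, in which eIF4G residues 617–630 and 639–676 flank residues 64–71 of Thor, the fly 4E-BP. This arrangement replaces a short stretch of eIF4G with Thor sequence. Both fusion partners promote solubility, and MBP can also serve for affinity purification. The associated publication concerns structures of eIF4E–eIF4G complexes, suggesting the chimera was used to examine eIF4E binding, though the record states only bacterial expression as the purpose.
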