Features (pLannotate 1.2.2; 20 found; start..end, strand, type, name):
    104..208     +  promoter       AmpR promoter: bla
    209..1069    +  CDS            AmpR: β-lactamase; bla; confers resistance to ampicillin, carbenicillin, and related antibiotics
   1240..1828    +  rep_origin     ori: high-copy-number ColE1/pMB1/pBR322/pUC origin of replication
   2014..2153    -  misc_feature   bom: basis of mobility region from pBR322
   2255..2446    -  CDS            rop: Rop protein, which maintains plasmids at low copy number; rop
   2463..2843    +  CDS            YPB1_ECOLX: Protein predicted: Swiss-Prot protein existence level 4. From Escherichia coli.
   3085..3709    -  CDS            TcR (fragment): tetracycline efflux protein; tet; confers resistance to tetracycline
   3724..3745    -  protein_bind   CAP binding site: CAP binding activates transcription in the presence of cAMP. E. coli catabolite activator protein
   3758..4839    -  CDS            lacI: lac repressor; lacI; The lac repressor binds to the lac operator to inhibit transcription in E. coli. This inhibition can be relieved by adding lactose or isopropyl-β-D-thiogalactopyranoside (IPTG).
   4840..4917    -  promoter       lacI promoter: lacI
   4925..5204    -  CDS            TcR (fragment): tetracycline efflux protein; tet; confers resistance to tetracycline
   5226..5244    +  promoter       T7 promoter: promoter for bacteriophage T7 RNA polymerase
   5245..5269    +  protein_bind   lac operator: The lac repressor binds to the lac operator to inhibit transcription in E. coli. This inhibition can be relieved by adding lactose or isopropyl-β-D-thiogalactopyranoside (IPTG). lac repressor encoded by lacI
   5284..5306    +  RBS            RBS: efficient ribosome binding site from bacteriophage T7 gene 10 (Olins and Rangwala, 1989)
   5317..6413    +  CDS            MBP (fragment): maltose binding protein from E. coli; malE (mutated); This version of the gene does not encode a signal sequence, so MBP will remain in the cytosol.
   6657..6814    +  CDS            GB1 (fragment): B1 domain of Streptococcal protein G effective as a solubilizing fusion partner (Cheng and Patel, 2004)
   6819..6837    +  CDS            SET1 (fragment): solubility-enhancement tag derived from T7 phage gene 10B
   6851..6898    +  terminator     T7 terminator: transcription terminator for bacteriophage T7 RNA polymerase
   6921..7025    -  CDS            TcR (fragment): tetracycline efflux protein; tet; confers resistance to tetracycline
   7073..7101    -  promoter       tet promoter: E. coli promoter for tetracycline efflux protein gene
>Addgene plasmid #148512 | pnEA-NpM-DmeIF4Ga_617-630-DmThor_64-71-DmeIF4Ga_639-676-GB1_AD | addgene full sequence | sequence record 381357 | Addgene NGS Result
TTCTTGAAGACGAAAGGGCCTCGTGATACGCCTATTTTTATAGGTTAATGTCATGATAATAATGGTTTCT
TAGACGTCAGGTGGCACTTTTCGGGGAAATGTGCGCGGAACCCCTATTTGTTTATTTTTCTAAATACATT
CAAATATGTATCCGCTCATGAGACAATAACCCTGATAAATGCTTCAATAATATTGAAAAAGGAAGAGTAT
GAGTATTCAACATTTCCGTGTCGCCCTTATTCCCTTTTTTGCGGCATTTTGCCTTCCTGTTTTTGCTCAC
CCAGAAACGCTGGTGAAAGTAAAAGATGCTGAAGATCAGTTGGGTGCACGAGTGGGTTACATCGAACTGG
ATCTCAACAGCGGTAAGATCCTTGAGAGTTTTCGCCCCGAAGAACGTTTTCCAATGATGAGCACTTTTAA
AGTTCTGCTATGTGGCGCGGTATTATCCCGTGTTGACGCCGGGCAAGAGCAACTCGGTCGCCGCATACAC
TATTCTCAGAATGACTTGGTTGAGTACTCACCAGTCACAGAAAAGCATCTTACGGATGGCATGACAGTAA
GAGAATTATGCAGTGCTGCCATAACCATGAGTGATAACACTGCGGCCAACTTACTTCTGACAACGATCGG
AGGACCGAAGGAGCTAACCGCTTTTTTGCACAACATGGGGGATCATGTAACTCGCCTTGATCGTTGGGAA
CCGGAGCTGAATGAAGCCATACCAAACGACGAGCGTGACACCACGATGCCTGCAGCAATGGCAACAACGT
TGCGCAAACTATTAACTGGCGAACTACTTACTCTAGCTTCCCGGCAACAATTAATAGACTGGATGGAGGC
GGATAAAGTTGCAGGACCACTTCTGCGCTCGGCCCTTCCGGCTGGCTGGTTTATTGCTGATAAATCTGGA
GCCGGTGAGCGTGGGTCTCGCGGTATCATTGCAGCACTGGGGCCAGATGGTAAGCCCTCCCGTATCGTAG
TTATCTACACGACGGGGAGTCAGGCAACTATGGATGAACGAAATAGACAGATCGCTGAGATAGGTGCCTC
ACTGATTAAGCATTGGTAACTGTCAGACCAAGTTTACTCATATATACTTTAGATTGATTTAAAACTTCAT
TTTTAATTTAAAAGGATCTAGGTGAAGATCCTTTTTGATAATCTCATGACCAAAATCCCTTAACGTGAGT
TTTCGTTCCACTGAGCGTCAGACCCCGTAGAAAAGATCAAAGGATCTTCTTGAGATCCTTTTTTTCTGCG
CGTAATCTGCTGCTTGCAAACAAAAAAACCACCGCTACCAGCGGTGGTTTGTTTGCCGGATCAAGAGCTA
CCAACTCTTTTTCCGAAGGTAACTGGCTTCAGCAGAGCGCAGATACCAAATACTGTCCTTCTAGTGTAGC
CGTAGTTAGGCCACCACTTCAAGAACTCTGTAGCACCGCCTACATACCTCGCTCTGCTAATCCTGTTACC
AGTGGCTGCTGCCAGTGGCGATAAGTCGTGTCTTACCGGGTTGGACTCAAGACGATAGTTACCGGATAAG
GCGCAGCGGTCGGGCTGAACGGGGGGTTCGTGCACACAGCCCAGCTTGGAGCGAACGACCTACACCGAAC
TGAGATACCTACAGCGTGAGCTATGAGAAAGCGCCACGCTTCCCGAAGGGAGAAAGGCGGACAGGTATCC
GGTAAGCGGCAGGGTCGGAACAGGAGAGCGCACGAGGGAGCTTCCAGGGGGAAACGCCTGGTATCTTTAT
AGTCCTGTCGGGTTTCGCCACCTCTGACTTGAGCGTCGATTTTTGTGATGCTCGTCAGGGGGGCGGAGCC
TATGGAAAAACGCCAGCAACGCGGCCTTTTTACGGTTCCTGGCCTTTTGCTGGCCTTTTGCTCACATGTT
CTTTCCTGCGTTATCCCCTGATTCTGTGGATAACCGTATTACCGCCTTTGAGTGAGCTGATACCGCTCGC
CGCAGCCGAACGACCGAGCGCAGCGAGTCAGTGAGCGAGGAAGCGGAAGAGCGCCTGATGCGGTATTTTC
TCCTTACGCATCTGTGCGGTATTTCACACCGCAATGGTGCACTCTCAGTACAATCTGCTCTGATGCCGCA
TAGTTAAGCCAGTATACACTCCGCTATCGCTACGTGACTGGGTCATGGCTGCGCCCCGACACCCGCCAAC
ACCCGCTGACGCGCCCTGACGGGCTTGTCTGCTCCCGGCATCCGCTTACAGACAAGCTGTGACCGTCTCC
GGGAGCTGCATGTGTCAGAGGTTTTCACCGTCATCACCGAAACGCGCGAGGCAGCTGCGGTAAAGCTCAT
CAGCGTGGTCGTGAAGCGATTCACAGATGTCTGCCTGTTCATCCGCGTCCAGCTCGTTGAGTTTCTCCAG
AAGCGTTAATGTCTGGCTTCTGATAAAGCGGGCCATGTTAAGGGCGGTTTTTTCCTGTTTGGTCACTGAT
GCCTCCGTGTAAGGGGGATTTCTGTTCATGGGGGTAATGATACCGATGAAACGAGAGAGGATGCTCACGA
TACGGGTTACTGATGATGAACATGCCCGGTTACTGGAACGTTGTGAGGGTAAACAACTGGCGGTATGGAT
GCGGCGGGACCAGAGAAAAATCACTCAGGGTCAATGCCAGCGCTTCGTTAATACAGATGTAGGTGTTCCA
CAGGGTAGCCAGCAGCATCCTGCGATGCAGATCCGGAACATAATGGTGCAGGGCGCTGACTTCCGCGTTT
CCAGACTTTACGAAACACGGAAACCGAAGACCATTCATGTTGTTGCTCAGGTCGCAGACGTTTTGCAGCA
GCAGTCGCTTCACGTTCGCTCGCGTATCGGTGATTCATTCTGCTAACCAGTAAGGCAACCCCGCCAGCCT
AGCCGGGTCCTCAACGACAGGAGCACGATCATGCGCACCCGTGGCCAGGACCCAACGCTGCCCGAGATGC
GCCGCGTGCGGCTGCTGGAGATGGCGGACGCGATGGATATGTTCTGCCAAGGGTTGGTTTGCGCATTCAC
AGTTCTCCGCAAGAATTGATTGGCTCCAATTCTTGGAGTGGTGAATCCGTTAGCGAGGTGCCGCCGGCTT
CCATTCAGGTCGAGGTGGCCCGGCTCCATGCACCGCGACGCAACGCGGGGAGGCAGACAAGGTATAGGGC
GGCGCCTACAATCCATGCCAACCCGTTCCATGTGCTCGCCGAGGCGGCATAAATCGCCGTGACGATCAGC
GGTCCAATGATCGAAGTTAGGCTGGTAAGAGCCGCGAGCGATCCTTGAAGCTGTCCCTGATGGTCGTCAT
CTACCTGCCTGGACAGCATGGCCTGCAACGCGGGCATCCCGATGCCGCCGGAAGCGAGAAGAATCATAAT
GGGGAAGGCCATCCAGCCTCGCGTCGCGAACGCCAGCAAGACGTAGCCCAGCGCGTCGGCCGCCATGCCG
GCGATAATGGCCTGCTTCTCGCCGAAACGTTTGGTGGCGGGACCAGTGACGAAGGCTTGAGCGAGGGCGT
GCAAGATTCCGAATACCGCAAGCGACAGGCCGATCATCGTCGCGCTCCAGCGAAAGCGGTCCTCGCCGAA
AATGACCCAGAGCGCTGCCGGCACCTGTCCTACGAGTTGCATGATAAAGAAGACAGTCATAAGTGCGGCG
ACGATAGTCATGCCCCGCGCCCACCGGAAGGAGCTGACTGGGTTGAAGGCTCTCAAGGGCATCGGTCGAG
ATCCCGGTGCCTAATGAGTGAGCTAACTTACATTAATTGCGTTGCGCTCACTGCCCGCTTTCCAGTCGGG
AAACTGTCGTGCCAGCTGCATTAATGAATCGGCCAACGCGCGGGGAGAGGCGGTTTGCGTATTGGGCGCC
AGGGTGGTTTTTCTTTTCACCAGTGAGACGGGCAACAGCTGATTGCCCTTCACCGCCTGGCCCTGAGAGA
GTTGCAGCAAGCGGTCCACGCTGGTTTGCCCCAGCAGGCGAAAATCCTGTTTGATGGTGGTTAACGGCGG
GATATAACATGAGCTGTCTTCGGTATCGTCGTATCCCACTACCGAGATATCCGCACCAACGCGCAGCCCG
GACTCGGTAATGGCGCGCATTGCGCCCAGCGCCATCTGATCGTTGGCAACCAGCATCGCAGTGGGAACGA
TGCCCTCATTCAGCATTTGCATGGTTTGTTGAAAACCGGACATGGCACTCCAGTCGCCTTCCCGTTCCGC
TATCGGCTGAATTTGATTGCGAGTGAGATATTTATGCCAGCCAGCCAGACGCAGACGCGCCGAGACAGAA
CTTAATGGGCCCGCTAACAGCGCGATTTGCTGGTGACCCAATGCGACCAGATGCTCCACGCCCAGTCGCG
TACCGTCTTCATGGGAGAAAATAATACTGTTGATGGGTGTCTGGTCAGAGACATCAAGAAATAACGCCGG
AACATTAGTGCAGGCAGCTTCCACAGCAATGGCATCCTGGTCATCCAGCGGATAGTTAATGATCAGCCCA
CTGACGCGTTGCGCGAGAAGATTGTGCACCGCCGCTTTACAGGCTTCGACGCCGCTTCGTTCTACCATCG
ACACCACCACGCTGGCACCCAGTTGATCGGCGCGAGATTTAATCGCCGCGACAATTTGCGACGGCGCGTG
CAGGGCCAGACTGGAGGTGGCAACGCCAATCAGCAACGACTGTTTGCCCGCCAGTTGTTGTGCCACGCGG
TTGGGAATGTAATTCAGCTCCGCCATCGCCGCTTCCACTTTTTCCCGCGTTTTCGCAGAAACGTGGCTGG
CCTGGTTCACCACGCGGGAAACGGTCTGATAAGAGACACCGGCATACTCTGCGACATCGTATAACGTTAC
TGGTTTCACATTCACCACCCTGAATTGACTCTCTTCCGGGCGCTATCATGCCATACCGCGAAAGGTTTTG
CGCCATTCGATGGTGTCCGGGATCTCGACGCTCTCCCTTATGCGACTCCTGCATTAGGAAGCAGCCCAGT
AGTAGGTTGAGGCCGTTGAGCACCGCCGCCGCAAGGAATGGTGCATGCAAGGAGATGGCGCCCAACAGTC
CCCCGGCCACGGGGCCTGCCACCATACCCACGCCGAAACAAGCGCTCATGAGCCCGAAGTGGCGAGCCCG
ATCTTCCCCATCGGTGATGTCGGCGATATAGGCGCCAGCAACCGCACCTGTGGCGCCGGTGATGCCGGCC
ACGATGCGTCCGGCGTAGAGGATCGAGATCTCGATCCCGCGAAATTAATACGACTCACTATAGGGGAATT
GTGAGCGGATAACAATTCCCCACTAGTAATAATTTTGTTTAACTTTAAGAAGGAGATATACCATGGAAAC
TGAAGAAGGTAAACTGGTAATCTGGATTAACGGCGATAAAGGCTATAACGGTCTCGCTGAAGTCGGTAAG
AAATTCGAGAAAGATACCGGAATTAAAGTCACCGTTGAGCATCCGGATAAACTGGAAGAGAAATTCCCAC
AGGTTGCGGCAACTGGCGATGGCCCTGACATTATCTTCTGGGCACACGACCGCTTTGGTGGCTACGCTCA
ATCTGGCCTGTTGGCTGAAATCACCCCGGACAAAGCGTTCCAGGACAAGCTGTATCCGTTTACCTGGGAT
GCCGTACGTTACAACGGCAAGCTGATTGCTTACCCGATCGCTGTTGAAGCGTTATCGCTGATTTATAACA
AAGACCTGCTGCCGAACCCGCCAAAAACCTGGGAAGAGATCCCGGCGCTGGATAAAGAACTGAAAGCGAA
AGGTAAGAGCGCCCTGATGTTCAACCTGCAAGAACCGTACTTCACCTGGCCGCTGATTGCTGCTGACGGG
GGTTATGCGTTCAAGTATGAAAACGGCAAGTACGACATTAAAGACGTGGGCGTGGATAACGCTGGCGCGA
AAGCGGGTCTGACCTTCCTGGTTGACCTGATTAAAAACAAACACATGAATGCAGACACCGATTACTCCAT
CGCAGAAGCTGCCTTTAATAAAGGCGAAACAGCGATGACCATCAACGGCCCGTGGGCATGGTCCAACATC
GACACCAGCAAAGTGAATTATGGTGTAACGGTACTGCCGACCTTCAAGGGTCAACCATCCAAACCGTTCG
TTGGCGTGCTGAGCGCAGGTATTAACGCCGCCAGTCCGAACAAAGAGCTGGCGAAAGAGTTCCTCGAAAA
CTATCTGCTGACTGATGAAGGTCTGGAAGCGGTTAATAAAGACAAACCGCTGGGTGCCGTAGCGCTGAAG
TCTTACGAGGAAGAGTTGGCGAAAGATCCACGTATTGCCGCCACGATGGAAAACGCCCAGAAAGGTGAAA
TCATGCCGAACATCCCGCAGATGTCCGCTTTCTGGTATGCCGTGCGTACTGCGGTGATCAACGCCGCCAG
CGGTCGTCAGACTGTCGATGAAGCCCTTAAAGACGCGCAGACTGGTACCGGCAGCGGCCTGGAAGTTCTG
TTCCAGGGGCCCCATATGGGAAAAAAACAATACGACCGAGAACAGTTATTACAGTTACGCGGCTCCCCAT
TGAGCCAAACTCCGCCAGAGGTAAAAAATGTGTCTATTCTTCCTCAACCAAACTTAATGCCATCATTTAT
TCGAAATAACAATAATAACAAGCGAGTACAATCGATGGTTGGTATTATTGGCAATGGATCCGCTAGCGGC
ATGCAGTACAAACTTATCCTGAACGGTAAAACCCTGAAAGGTGAAACCACCACCGAAGCTGTTGACGCTG
CTACCGCGGAAAAAGTTTTCAAACAGTACGCTAACGACAACGGTGTTGACGGTGAATGGACCTACGACGA
CGCTACCAAAACCTACACCGTAACGGAATGAGTTGGCTGCTGCCACCCGCTGAGCAATAACTAGCATAAC
CCCTTGGGGCCTCTAAACGGGTCTTGAGGGGTTTTTTGCTGAAAGGAGGAACTATATCCGGATATCCCGC
AAGAGGCCCGGCAGTACCGGCATAACCAAGCCTATGCCTACAGCATCCAGGGTGACGGTGCCGAGGATGA
CGATGAGCGCATTGTTAGATTTCATACACGGTGCCTGACTGCGTTAGCAATTTAACTGTGATAAACTACC
GCATTAAAGCTTATCGATGATAAGCTGTCAAACATGAGAA
